Addgene plasmid #158075: pcDNA3.1 SARS-CoV-2 S D614G
Purpose: Expresses SARS-CoV-2 spike protein with a D614G mutation
Depositing lab: Jeremy Luban. Publication: Structural and Functional Analysis of the D614G SARS-CoV-2 Spike Protein Variant. Yurkovetskiy L, Wang X, Pascal KE, Tomkins-Tinch C, Nyalile TP, Wang Y, Baum A, Diehl WE, Dauphin A, Carbone C, Veinotte K, Egri SB, Schaffner SF, Lemieux JE, Munro JB, Rafique A, Barve A, Sabeti PC, Kyratsous CA, Dudkina NV, Shen K, Luban J. Cell. 2020 Sep 15. pii: S0092-8674(20)31229-0. doi: 10.1016/j.cell.2020.09.032. PubMed 32991842.
Backbone
  Vector backbone: pcDNA3.1
  Vector type: Mammalian Expression
  Selectable markers: Neomycin (select with G418)
Growth in bacteria
  Bacterial resistance: Ampicillin, 100 μg/mL
  Growth temperature: 30°C
  Growth strain: DH5alpha
  Copy number: High Copy
Gene/Insert
  Gene/Insert name: SARS-CoV-2 spike
  Mutation: D614G
  Entrez Gene: S (a.k.a. GU280_gp02, spike glycoprotein)
Terms and licenses: Academic/Nonprofit Terms; Industry Terms: Not Available to Industry
How to cite: pcDNA3.1 SARS-CoV-2 S D614G was a gift from Jeremy Luban (Addgene plasmid # 158075 ; http://n2t.net/addgene:158075 ; RRID:Addgene_158075)
