[The description below was written by a language model from this plasmid's Addgene catalogue record and pLannotate feature annotations shown in this document.]
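Description:
pcDNA3.1 SARS-CoV-2 S D614G is a mammalian expression plasmid of about 9.2 kb, built on the pcDNA3.1 backbone, that encodes the SARS-CoV-2 spike glycoprotein carrying the D614G substitution. It is propagated in E. coli as a high-copy plasmid through a ColE1/pUC-type origin and is selected with ampicillin via the β-lactamase gene and its native promoter. An f1 phage origin is also present, along with short lac promoter/operator and other backbone remnants that have no role in expression. For selection in mammalian cells, an SV40 early promoter drives the neomycin phosphotransferase gene, terminated by an SV40 polyadenylation signal, which confers G418 resistance.

The spike open reading frame, roughly 3.8 kb, is annotated as a full-length spike coding sequence. It lies downstream of the human cytomegalovirus immediate-early enhancer and promoter and is followed by the bovine growth hormone polyadenylation signal, an arrangement that gives strong constitutive transcription in transfected mammalian cells. A T7 promoter between the CMV promoter and the insert could allow in vitro transcription or serve as a sequencing priming site. No epitope tags or reporters are annotated, and the record does not state whether the coding sequence is codon-optimised. The very short fragments annotated as HIV-1 LTR, a second SV40 promoter piece and ble are probably incidental sequence matches rather than functional elements.

The stated purpose is expression of the D614G spike variant. The associated publication is a structural and functional analysis of this variant, so the plasmid suits comparison with the ancestral D614 spike in cell-based assays, though the record does not specify particular applications.
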