Features (pLannotate 1.2.2; 20 found; start..end, strand, type, name):
     28..80      -  misc_feature   bom (fragment): basis of mobility region from pBR322
    235..614     +  enhancer       CMV enhancer: human cytomegalovirus immediate early enhancer
    615..818     +  promoter       CMV promoter: human cytomegalovirus (CMV) immediate early promoter
    814..847     +  LTR            5' LTR (truncated) (fragment): truncated 5' long terminal repeat (LTR) from HIV-1
    863..881     +  promoter       T7 promoter: promoter for bacteriophage T7 RNA polymerase
    927..4745    +  CDS            S: SPIKE_SARS2 - Experimental evidence at protein level: Swiss-Prot protein existence level 1. [Spike glycoprotein]: May down-regulate host tetherin (BST2) by lysosomal degradation, thereby counteracting its antiviral activity. From Severe acute respiratory syndrome coronavirus 2 (2019-nCoV) (SARS-CoV-2).
   4822..5046    +  polyA_signal   bGH poly(A) signal: bovine growth hormone polyadenylation signal
   5050..5071    +  promoter       SV40 promoter (fragment): SV40 enhancer and early promoter
   5092..5520    +  rep_origin     f1 ori (sequence partly withheld): f1 bacteriophage origin of replication; arrow indicates direction of (+) strand synthesis
   5534..5863    +  promoter       SV40 promoter: SV40 enhancer and early promoter
   5930..6721    +  CDS            neo: KKA2_KLEPN - Also known as kan, nptII. Experimental evidence at protein level: Swiss-Prot protein existence level 1. Resistance to kanamycin, neomycin, paromomycin, ribostamycin, butirosin and gentamicin B. From Klebsiella pneumoniae.
   6745..6903    +  CDS            ble (fragment): BLE_KLEPN - Experimental evidence at protein level: Swiss-Prot protein existence level 1. Binding protein with a strong affinity to the bleomycin family of antibiotics. Binds to CL990; an antimitotic-antibiotic compound. From Klebsiella pneumoniae.
   6898..7019    +  polyA_signal   SV40 poly(A) signal: SV40 polyadenylation signal
   7092..7108    -  protein_bind   lac operator: The lac repressor binds to the lac operator to inhibit transcription in E. coli. This inhibition can be relieved by adding lactose or isopropyl-β-D-thiogalactopyranoside (IPTG). lac repressor encoded by lacI
   7116..7146    -  promoter       lac promoter: promoter for the E. coli lac operon
   7161..7182    -  protein_bind   CAP binding site: CAP binding activates transcription in the presence of cAMP. E. coli catabolite activator protein
   7195..7287    -  CDS            lacI (fragment): lac repressor; lacI; The lac repressor binds to the lac operator to inhibit transcription in E. coli. This inhibition can be relieved by adding lactose or isopropyl-β-D-thiogalactopyranoside (IPTG).
   7470..8058    -  rep_origin     ori: high-copy-number ColE1/pMB1/pBR322/pUC origin of replication
   8229..9089    -  CDS            AmpR: β-lactamase; bla; confers resistance to ampicillin, carbenicillin, and related antibiotics
   9090..9194    -  promoter       AmpR promoter: bla
>Addgene plasmid #158075 | pcDNA3.1 SARS-CoV-2 S D614G | addgene full sequence | sequence record 314535 | Addgene NGS Result
GACGGATCGGGAGATCTCCCGATCCCCTATGGTGCACTCTCAGTACAATCTGCTCTGATGCCGCATAGTT
AAGCCAGTATCTGCTCCCTGCTTGTGTGTTGGAGGTCGCTGAGTAGTGCGCGAGCAAAATTTAAGCTACA
ACAAGGCAAGGCTTGACCGACAATTGCATGAAGAATCTGCTTAGGGTTAGGCGTTTTGCGCTGCTTCGCG
ATGTACGGGCCAGATATACGCGTTGACATTGATTATTGACTAGTTATTAATAGTAATCAATTACGGGGTC
ATTAGTTCATAGCCCATATATGGAGTTCCGCGTTACATAACTTACGGTAAATGGCCCGCCTGGCTGACCG
CCCAACGACCCCCGCCCATTGACGTCAATAATGACGTATGTTCCCATAGTAACGCCAATAGGGACTTTCC
ATTGACGTCAATGGGTGGAGTATTTACGGTAAACTGCCCACTTGGCAGTACATCAAGTGTATCATATGCC
AAGTACGCCCCCTATTGACGTCAATGACGGTAAATGGCCCGCCTGGCATTATGCCCAGTACATGACCTTA
TGGGACTTTCCTACTTGGCAGTACATCTACGTATTAGTCATCGCTATTACCATGGTGATGCGGTTTTGGC
AGTACATCAATGGGCGTGGATAGCGGTTTGACTCACGGGGATTTCCAAGTCTCCACCCCATTGACGTCAA
TGGGAGTTTGTTTTGGCACCAAAATCAACGGGACTTTCCAAAATGTCGTAACAACTCCGCCCCATTGACG
CAAATGGGCGGTAGGCGTGTACGGTGGGAGGTCTATATAAGCAGAGCTCTCTGGCTAACTAGAGAACCCA
CTGCTTACTGGCTTATCGAAATTAATACGACTCACTATAGGGAGACCCAAGCTGGCTAGCGTTTAAACGG
GCCCTCTAGAGCCACCATGTTTGTGTTCTTGGTCTTGTTGCCTTTGGTTTCAAGTCAGTGCGTGAATTTG
ACTACACGAACTCAGCTGCCGCCTGCCTACACCAATTCCTTCACGCGAGGGGTCTACTACCCAGATAAAG
TTTTTCGGAGTAGTGTTCTCCACTCTACCCAGGACCTTTTCCTCCCCTTCTTTAGCAACGTCACATGGTT
CCATGCAATACACGTTAGCGGGACGAATGGGACCAAACGCTTCGATAATCCGGTACTCCCGTTCAATGAT
GGGGTCTACTTCGCTTCTACTGAGAAGTCAAACATTATCCGCGGTTGGATATTCGGCACAACACTTGATT
CTAAAACTCAGTCTCTCCTGATTGTGAATAATGCTACCAATGTTGTGATTAAGGTCTGCGAGTTCCAATT
TTGCAATGACCCGTTCCTGGGCGTTTATTATCATAAGAATAACAAGAGCTGGATGGAGTCTGAGTTCCGC
GTATACTCTTCTGCCAATAATTGTACCTTCGAATACGTCAGTCAGCCGTTCTTGATGGACCTCGAAGGAA
AGCAAGGCAATTTCAAAAACCTCAGGGAGTTCGTTTTTAAGAATATCGATGGTTACTTTAAGATATATTC
AAAACATACACCCATAAACCTTGTCCGAGATCTGCCGCAAGGATTTAGTGCACTTGAACCGCTGGTCGAT
CTTCCTATTGGAATTAACATTACCCGGTTTCAAACTCTGTTGGCTTTGCACCGGAGTTATCTTACGCCAG
GCGACAGCTCCAGTGGATGGACGGCAGGGGCTGCTGCATACTATGTCGGCTACCTTCAACCCCGGACTTT
TCTCCTCAAGTACAACGAGAATGGGACCATAACAGACGCTGTAGATTGTGCTCTGGATCCCCTTAGCGAA
ACAAAGTGCACGCTCAAGTCCTTTACGGTTGAAAAAGGGATCTATCAGACCAGTAATTTCCGCGTACAAC
CCACCGAAAGCATTGTACGGTTTCCGAACATTACCAATCTGTGTCCTTTCGGTGAGGTTTTCAATGCGAC
CCGGTTCGCATCAGTCTACGCATGGAACCGCAAGCGCATTAGCAATTGTGTCGCCGATTATAGCGTGCTT
TACAATTCTGCCTCTTTCTCCACATTCAAGTGTTATGGTGTGTCACCTACTAAGCTCAATGACCTGTGTT
TTACAAATGTTTACGCCGACAGCTTTGTCATTAGGGGCGATGAGGTCCGCCAGATTGCGCCTGGGCAGAC
GGGAAAAATAGCCGATTATAACTATAAGCTTCCTGATGATTTTACCGGCTGTGTGATAGCCTGGAACTCA
AACAATCTTGATTCTAAAGTGGGAGGAAACTATAACTATCTCTACCGGCTCTTTCGCAAGTCCAACCTCA
AACCGTTCGAGCGAGACATAAGCACAGAAATCTACCAAGCAGGTAGTACGCCGTGCAACGGGGTAGAAGG
GTTTAATTGTTACTTCCCGTTGCAGAGTTACGGATTTCAACCAACCAACGGAGTAGGGTATCAGCCGTAC
CGCGTTGTGGTTCTCTCATTCGAACTTCTGCATGCACCCGCGACAGTATGTGGTCCAAAGAAGTCTACGA
ACCTCGTTAAGAATAAATGCGTGAACTTTAACTTTAATGGCCTGACAGGGACGGGGGTCCTTACCGAGAG
CAACAAGAAATTTTTGCCGTTCCAGCAGTTTGGGAGGGATATTGCTGACACTACCGACGCAGTTCGCGAC
CCACAGACTCTGGAAATACTTGACATCACACCTTGCTCATTTGGAGGGGTCTCCGTCATAACCCCTGGTA
CTAACACATCTAATCAAGTTGCTGTTCTCTATCAGGGTGTAAATTGTACAGAGGTTCCTGTAGCCATCCA
TGCTGACCAGCTGACACCCACCTGGAGGGTTTATAGTACCGGAAGCAACGTTTTCCAAACTAGAGCAGGT
TGTTTGATTGGTGCTGAGCACGTAAATAACTCATACGAATGCGACATACCTATTGGAGCGGGTATCTGTG
CAAGCTACCAAACTCAAACCAATTCACCGAGGCGCGCACGATCCGTTGCGAGCCAATCCATAATTGCCTA
CACGATGAGCCTCGGCGCAGAAAACTCAGTTGCGTATTCCAATAACAGCATTGCAATCCCTACAAATTTT
ACGATCAGTGTTACGACCGAAATCCTGCCGGTATCAATGACGAAAACAAGCGTGGACTGCACCATGTACA
TCTGTGGGGATAGTACCGAGTGTAGTAACTTGCTGCTCCAGTATGGGTCATTTTGCACTCAACTCAACAG
AGCTTTGACAGGCATCGCCGTTGAACAAGATAAAAATACCCAAGAAGTATTTGCTCAAGTCAAACAAATT
TACAAGACTCCTCCCATAAAAGACTTTGGAGGGTTCAACTTTTCCCAGATATTGCCGGACCCATCAAAGC
CAAGCAAGCGGTCATTTATTGAAGACTTGCTCTTCAACAAAGTTACACTTGCTGACGCGGGATTCATTAA
ACAGTATGGTGACTGTTTGGGAGATATTGCGGCGCGGGACCTGATATGTGCTCAAAAGTTCAATGGGCTG
ACGGTGCTGCCCCCGCTGCTTACGGACGAAATGATTGCCCAATACACATCTGCTCTCCTTGCCGGTACCA
TTACTTCAGGGTGGACGTTCGGCGCAGGAGCTGCCCTTCAAATACCTTTTGCAATGCAAATGGCATATCG
GTTCAACGGAATAGGTGTCACGCAGAACGTATTGTACGAGAACCAAAAGCTCATTGCAAATCAATTTAAC
TCAGCGATCGGTAAGATACAGGACTCACTTAGCTCTACCGCTTCCGCCCTGGGGAAGCTGCAAGATGTCG
TAAACCAGAACGCTCAAGCGCTTAATACATTGGTTAAACAATTATCTAGCAATTTTGGTGCTATCAGTTC
CGTTCTTAACGACATTTTGTCTCGGCTTGACAAGGTTGAGGCGGAAGTTCAAATCGACAGACTCATAACA
GGACGGCTGCAGTCCCTGCAAACGTATGTCACTCAACAGCTCATTCGGGCCGCGGAGATTCGGGCAAGCG
CAAACCTTGCGGCCACAAAAATGAGTGAATGTGTACTTGGCCAGTCCAAGAGAGTTGATTTCTGTGGAAA
AGGATACCACCTGATGTCCTTCCCGCAATCTGCGCCGCACGGCGTTGTTTTTTTGCATGTAACTTATGTA
CCTGCGCAAGAAAAAAATTTCACGACTGCGCCTGCAATATGTCATGACGGGAAGGCTCACTTCCCAAGGG
AAGGCGTCTTTGTATCAAATGGGACGCATTGGTTCGTCACGCAGCGCAACTTTTATGAGCCCCAGATTAT
AACTACCGACAACACATTCGTCAGCGGCAATTGTGATGTGGTAATCGGCATAGTCAACAATACCGTATAC
GATCCTTTGCAACCTGAACTTGACTCATTCAAGGAGGAATTGGATAAGTATTTCAAAAATCATACCTCTC
CAGACGTCGATCTCGGTGATATATCAGGTATAAATGCGTCAGTCGTAAACATCCAGAAGGAGATTGATCG
CTTGAACGAGGTTGCTAAGAATTTGAATGAAAGCCTCATCGACCTCCAGGAATTAGGGAAATATGAACAA
TACATTAAGTGGCCTTGGTACATCTGGTTGGGGTTCATCGCAGGACTCATCGCGATCGTGATGGTTACCA
TAATGCTTTGTTGCATGACGAGCTGTTGTTCCTGTCTGAAAGGTTGCTGCTCTTGCGGCAGTTGCTGCAA
GTTTGATGAGGACGATTCTGAACCAGTTCTCAAAGGGGTAAAATTGCATTACACATAAGAATTCCACCAC
ACTGGACTAGTGGATCCGAGCTCGGTACCAAGCTTAAGTTTAAACCGCTGATCAGCCTCGACTGTGCCTT
CTAGTTGCCAGCCATCTGTTGTTTGCCCCTCCCCCGTGCCTTCCTTGACCCTGGAAGGTGCCACTCCCAC
TGTCCTTTCCTAATAAAATGAGGAAATTGCATCGCATTGTCTGAGTAGGTGTCATTCTATTCTGGGGGGT
GGGGTGGGGCAGGACAGCAAGGGGGAGGATTGGGAAGACAATAGCAGGCATGCTGGGGATGCGGTGGGCT
CTATGGCTTCTGAGGCGGAAAGAACCAGCTGGGGCTCTAGGGGGTATCCCC
[124 nt withheld, positions 5092-5215]
C
[91 nt withheld, positions 5217-5307]
A
[49 nt withheld, positions 5309-5357]
CCTTTGACGTTGGAGTCCACGTTCTTT
[37 nt withheld, positions 5385-5421]
ACCCTATCTCGGTCTATTCTTTTGATTTATAAGGGATTTTGCCGATTTCGGCCTATTGGTTAAAAAATGA
GCTGATTTAACAAAAATTTAACGCGAATTAATTCTGTGGAATGTGTGTCAGTTAGGGTGTGGAAAGTCCC
CAGGCTCCCCAGCAGGCAGAAGTATGCAAAGCATGCATCTCAATTAGTCAGCAACCAGGTGTGGAAAGTC
CCCAGGCTCCCCAGCAGGCAGAAGTATGCAAAGCATGCATCTCAATTAGTCAGCAACCATAGTCCCGCCC
CTAACTCCGCCCATCCCGCCCCTAACTCCGCCCAGTTCCGCCCATTCTCCGCCCCATGGCTGACTAATTT
TTTTTATTTATGCAGAGGCCGAGGCCGCCTCTGCCTCTGAGCTATTCCAGAAGTAGTGAGGAGGCTTTTT
TGGAGGCCTAGGCTTTTGCAAAAAGCTCCCGGGAGCTTGTATATCCATTTTCGGATCTGATCAAGAGACA
GGATGAGGATCGTTTCGCATGATTGAACAAGATGGATTGCACGCAGGTTCTCCGGCCGCTTGGGTGGAGA
GGCTATTCGGCTATGACTGGGCACAACAGACAATCGGCTGCTCTGATGCCGCCGTGTTCCGGCTGTCAGC
GCAGGGGCGCCCGGTTCTTTTTGTCAAGACCGACCTGTCCGGTGCCCTGAATGAACTGCAGGACGAGGCA
GCGCGGCTATCGTGGCTGGCCACGACGGGCGTTCCTTGCGCAGCTGTGCTCGACGTTGTCACTGAAGCGG
GAAGGGACTGGCTGCTATTGGGCGAAGTGCCGGGGCAGGATCTCCTGTCATCTCACCTTGCTCCTGCCGA
GAAAGTATCCATCATGGCTGATGCAATGCGGCGGCTGCATACGCTTGATCCGGCTACCTGCCCATTCGAC
CACCAAGCGAAACATCGCATCGAGCGAGCACGTACTCGGATGGAAGCCGGTCTTGTCGATCAGGATGATC
TGGACGAAGAGCATCAGGGGCTCGCGCCAGCCGAACTGTTCGCCAGGCTCAAGGCGCGCATGCCCGACGG
CGAGGATCTCGTCGTGACCCATGGCGATGCCTGCTTGCCGAATATCATGGTGGAAAATGGCCGCTTTTCT
GGATTCATCGACTGTGGCCGGCTGGGTGTGGCGGACCGCTATCAGGACATAGCGTTGGCTACCCGTGATA
TTGCTGAAGAGCTTGGCGGCGAATGGGCTGACCGCTTCCTCGTGCTTTACGGTATCGCCGCTCCCGATTC
GCAGCGCATCGCCTTCTATCGCCTTCTTGACGAGTTCTTCTGAGCGGGACTCTGGGGTTCGAAATGACCG
ACCAAGCGACGCCCAACCTGCCATCACGAGATTTCGATTCCACCGCCGCCTTCTATGAAAGGTTGGGCTT
CGGAATCGTTTTCCGGGACGCCGGCTGGATGATCCTCCAGCGCGGGGATCTCATGCTGGAGTTCTTCGCC
CACCCCAACTTGTTTATTGCAGCTTATAATGGTTACAAATAAAGCAATAGCATCACAAATTTCACAAATA
AAGCATTTTTTTCACTGCATTCTAGTTGTGGTTTGTCCAAACTCATCAATGTATCTTATCATGTCTGTAT
ACCGTCGACCTCTAGCTAGAGCTTGGCGTAATCATGGTCATAGCTGTTTCCTGTGTGAAATTGTTATCCG
CTCACAATTCCACACAACATACGAGCCGGAAGCATAAAGTGTAAAGCCTGGGGTGCCTAATGAGTGAGCT
AACTCACATTAATTGCGTTGCGCTCACTGCCCGCTTTCCAGTCGGGAAACCTGTCGTGCCAGCTGCATTA
ATGAATCGGCCAACGCGCGGGGAGAGGCGGTTTGCGTATTGGGCGCTCTTCCGCTTCCTCGCTCACTGAC
TCGCTGCGCTCGGTCGTTCGGCTGCGGCGAGCGGTATCAGCTCACTCAAAGGCGGTAATACGGTTATCCA
CAGAATCAGGGGATAACGCAGGAAAGAACATGTGAGCAAAAGGCCAGCAAAAGGCCAGGAACCGTAAAAA
GGCCGCGTTGCTGGCGTTTTTCCATAGGCTCCGCCCCCCTGACGAGCATCACAAAAATCGACGCTCAAGT
CAGAGGTGGCGAAACCCGACAGGACTATAAAGATACCAGGCGTTTCCCCCTGGAAGCTCCCTCGTGCGCT
CTCCTGTTCCGACCCTGCCGCTTACCGGATACCTGTCCGCCTTTCTCCCTTCGGGAAGCGTGGCGCTTTC
TCATAGCTCACGCTGTAGGTATCTCAGTTCGGTGTAGGTCGTTCGCTCCAAGCTGGGCTGTGTGCACGAA
CCCCCCGTTCAGCCCGACCGCTGCGCCTTATCCGGTAACTATCGTCTTGAGTCCAACCCGGTAAGACACG
ACTTATCGCCACTGGCAGCAGCCACTGGTAACAGGATTAGCAGAGCGAGGTATGTAGGCGGTGCTACAGA
GTTCTTGAAGTGGTGGCCTAACTACGGCTACACTAGAAGAACAGTATTTGGTATCTGCGCTCTGCTGAAG
CCAGTTACCTTCGGAAAAAGAGTTGGTAGCTCTTGATCCGGCAAACAAACCACCGCTGGTAGCGGTGGTT
TTTTTGTTTGCAAGCAGCAGATTACGCGCAGAAAAAAAGGATCTCAAGAAGATCCTTTGATCTTTTCTAC
GGGGTCTGACGCTCAGTGGAACGAAAACTCACGTTAAGGGATTTTGGTCATGAGATTATCAAAAAGGATC
TTCACCTAGATCCTTTTAAATTAAAAATGAAGTTTTAAATCAATCTAAAGTATATATGAGTAAACTTGGT
CTGACAGTTACCAATGCTTAATCAGTGAGGCACCTATCTCAGCGATCTGTCTATTTCGTTCATCCATAGT
TGCCTGACTCCCCGTCGTGTAGATAACTACGATACGGGAGGGCTTACCATCTGGCCCCAGTGCTGCAATG
ATACCGCGAGACCCACGCTCACCGGCTCCAGATTTATCAGCAATAAACCAGCCAGCCGGAAGGGCCGAGC
GCAGAAGTGGTCCTGCAACTTTATCCGCCTCCATCCAGTCTATTAATTGTTGCCGGGAAGCTAGAGTAAG
TAGTTCGCCAGTTAATAGTTTGCGCAACGTTGTTGCCATTGCTACAGGCATCGTGGTGTCACGCTCGTCG
TTTGGTATGGCTTCATTCAGCTCCGGTTCCCAACGATCAAGGCGAGTTACATGATCCCCCATGTTGTGCA
AAAAAGCGGTTAGCTCCTTCGGTCCTCCGATCGTTGTCAGAAGTAAGTTGGCCGCAGTGTTATCACTCAT
GGTTATGGCAGCACTGCATAATTCTCTTACTGTCATGCCATCCGTAAGATGCTTTTCTGTGACTGGTGAG
TACTCAACCAAGTCATTCTGAGAATAGTGTATGCGGCGACCGAGTTGCTCTTGCCCGGCGTCAATACGGG
ATAATACCGCGCCACATAGCAGAACTTTAAAAGTGCTCATCATTGGAAAACGTTCTTCGGGGCGAAAACT
CTCAAGGATCTTACCGCTGTTGAGATCCAGTTCGATGTAACCCACTCGTGCACCCAACTGATCTTCAGCA
TCTTTTACTTTCACCAGCGTTTCTGGGTGAGCAAAAACAGGAAGGCAAAATGCCGCAAAAAAGGGAATAA
GGGCGACACGGAAATGTTGAATACTCATACTCTTCCTTTTTCAATATTATTGAAGCATTTATCAGGGTTA
TTGTCTCATGAGCGGATACATATTTGAATGTATTTAGAAAAATAAACAAATAGGGGTTCCGCGCACATTT
CCCCGAAAAGTGCCACCTGACGTC
